Addgene plasmid #233309: Ubi:eGFP-ccdb + RUBY
Purpose: GATEWAY compatible vector with a soybean Ubiquitin (GmUbi) promoter driving in frame epitope fusion of eGFP paired with ccdb selection toxin and RUBY marker
Depositing lab: Thomas Baum. Depositing organization: Iowa State University.
Backbone
  Vector backbone: pICH75322
  Vector type: Gateway destination
Growth in bacteria
  Bacterial resistance: Chloramphenicol and Tetracycline, 25 & 10 μg/mL
  Growth temperature: 37°C
  Growth strain: ccdB Survival
  Copy number: High Copy
Gene/Insert
  Gene/Insert name: Ubi:eGFP-ccdb + RUBY
  Species: Other
  Tag / fusion protein: eGFP (N terminal on insert)
  Cloning method: Gateway Cloning
Terms and licenses: Academic/Nonprofit Terms; Industry Terms: Not Available to Industry
Depositor comments: This plasmid contains the Gateway technology from Invitrogen; Invitrogen requires purchasing of Gateway Clonase for carrying out the Gateway recombinational cloning reaction http://www.invitrogen.comPlease note that the full plasmid sequence is provided as a reference only, and may not match the exact sequence of the plasmid.
How to cite: Ubi:eGFP-ccdb + RUBY was a gift from Thomas Baum (Addgene plasmid # 233309 ; http://n2t.net/addgene:233309 ; RRID:Addgene_233309)
