[The description below was written by a language model from this plasmid's Addgene catalogue record and pLannotate feature annotations shown in this document.]
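Description:
Ubi:eGFP-ccdb + RUBY is a Gateway destination vector built on the pICH75322 backbone and organised as a plant binary T-DNA plasmid of about 13.9 kb. Outside the T-DNA borders it carries a high-copy ColE1/pUC-type origin for E. coli together with the pVS1 replication and stability functions (oriV, RepA, StaA), which normally allow maintenance in Agrobacterium. Backbone selection is by a tetracycline efflux gene under its own tet promoter. Only a short remnant of a kanamycin resistance gene is annotated. The Gateway cassette adds chloramphenicol resistance, and because it contains the ccdB toxin the empty vector must be propagated in a ccdB-tolerant strain.

Between the nopaline-type left and right border repeats sit two units. According to the catalogue entry, the first is driven by a soybean ubiquitin (GmUbi) promoter. This promoter is not annotated in the feature table but presumably occupies the unannotated stretch upstream of EGFP. EGFP is followed directly by attR1, the CmR/ccdB counter-selection cassette and attR2, then a pea rbcS-E9 terminator. An LR reaction with an entry clone replaces the cassette with a gene of interest, giving an in-frame N-terminal eGFP fusion, while ccdB eliminates non-recombined plasmids in standard strains.

The second unit is the RUBY visual marker, a betalain biosynthesis cassette. The table annotates the sugar beet CYP76AD1 and DODA1 coding regions, leaves a sizeable downstream stretch unannotated, and ends with a NOS terminator. A cassava vein mosaic virus-derived fragment lies just upstream and may be its promoter region, though the record does not say so. RUBY gives a red pigment that marks transformed tissue by eye. No plant antibiotic or herbicide marker is annotated. The vector suits expression and localisation of eGFP-tagged proteins in plants.
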