Features (pLannotate 1.2.2; 23 found; start..end, strand, type, name):
    879..1508    -  CDS            pVS1 StaA: stability protein from the Pseudomonas plasmid pVS1 (Heeb et al., 2000)
   1772..1796    +  misc_feature   LB T-DNA repeat: left border repeat from nopaline C58 T-DNA
   2830..3546    +  CDS            EGFP: EGFP is a basic (constitutively fluorescent) green fluorescent protein published in 1996, derived from Aequorea victoria. It is reported to be a rapidly-maturing weak dimer with moderate acid sensitivity.
   3553..3677    +  protein_bind   attR1: mutant version of attR; recombination site for the Gateway® LR reaction LR Clonase™
   3702..3732    +  promoter       lac UV5 promoter: E. coli lac promoter with an "up" mutation
   3756..3785    +  promoter       cat promoter (fragment): promoter of the E. coli cat gene encoding chloramphenicol acetyltransferase
   3786..4445    +  CDS            CmR: chloramphenicol acetyltransferase; cat; confers resistance to chloramphenicol
   4624..4782    +  CDS            ccdA (fragment): CCDA_ECO57 - Also known as H, letA. Experimental evidence at protein level: Swiss-Prot protein existence level 1. Antitoxin component of a type II toxin-antitoxin (TA) system which inhibits the post-segregational killing (PSK) of plasmid-free cells, also referred to as a plasmid addiction system. Binds to and blocks the activity of CcdB; will also remove bound CcdB protein from the CcdB-GyrA complex by forming a CcdA-CcdB complex, a process termed rejuvenation. Functions as a transcriptional corepressor for the ccdAB operon, repression also requires CcdB (By similarity). From Escherichia coli
   4787..5089    +  CDS            ccdB: CCDB_ECOLI - Also known as G, letB, letD. Experimental evidence at protein level: Swiss-Prot protein existence level 1. Toxic component of a type II toxin-antitoxin (TA) system, functioning in plasmid maintainence. Responsible for the post- segregational killing (PSK) of plasmid-free cells, also referred to as a plasmid addiction system. Half-life of over 2 hours. Cell killing by CcdB is accompanied by filamentation, defects in chromosome and plasmid segregation, defects in cell division, formation of anucleate cells, decreased DNA synthesis and plasmid loss. Interferes with the activity of DN
   5133..5257    -  protein_bind   attR2: mutant version of attR; recombination site for the Gateway® LR reaction LR Clonase™
   5268..5522    +  terminator     E9 terminator (fragment): terminator and polyadenylation signal from the pea rbcS-E9 gene
   5517..5816    +  CDS            IBMP_CSVMV (fragment): Protein inferred from homology: Swiss-Prot protein existence level 3. Enhances the translation of downstream ORFs on polycistronic mRNAs derived from cassava vein mosaic virus. From Cassava vein mosaic virus (CsVMV).
   6054..7544    +  CDS            CYP76AD1: C76AD_BETVU - Also known as Bv2g029890_ucyh From Beta vulgaris (Sugar beet).
   7611..8435    +  CDS            DODA1: DOD1W_BETVU - Experimental evidence at transcript level: Swiss-Prot protein existence level 2. Opens the cyclic ring of dihydroxy-phenylalanine (DOPA) between carbons 4 and 5, thus producing an unstable seco-DOPA that rearranges nonenzymatically to betalamic acid. From Beta vulgaris (Sugar beet).
  10019..10271   +  terminator     NOS terminator: nopaline synthase terminator and poly(A) signal
  10326..10350   +  misc_feature   RB T-DNA repeat: right border repeat from nopaline C58 T-DNA
  10473..11061   -  rep_origin     ori: high-copy-number ColE1/pMB1/pBR322/pUC origin of replication
  11232..11260   -  CDS            KanR (fragment): aminoglycoside phosphotransferase; aphA-3; confers resistance to kanamycin
  11453..12643   -  CDS            TcR: tetracycline efflux protein; tet; confers resistance to tetracycline
  12691..12719   -  promoter       tet promoter: E. coli promoter for tetracycline efflux protein gene
  12746..12806   -  rep_origin     oriV (fragment): incP origin of replication
  13012..13206   -  rep_origin     pVS1 oriV: origin of replication for the Pseudomonas plasmid pVS1 (Heeb et al., 2000)
  13272..450     -  CDS            pVS1 RepA (across the origin): replication protein from the Pseudomonas plasmid pVS1 (Heeb et al., 2000)
>Addgene plasmid #233309 | Ubi:eGFP-ccdb + RUBY | addgene full sequence | sequence record 464380 | Addgene NGS Result
TTCGGTTAGATGGGAAACCGCCATCAGTACCAGGTCGTAATCCCACACACTGGCCATGCCGGCCGGCCCT
GCGGAAACCTCTACGTGCCCGTCTGGAAGCTCGTAGCGGATCACCTCGCCAGCTCGTCGGTCACGCTTCG
ACAGACGGAAAACGGCCACGTCCATGATGCTGCGACTATCGCGGGTGCCCACGTCATAGAGCATCGGAAC
GAAAAAATCTGGTTGCTCGTCGCCCTTGGGCGGCTTCCTAATCGACGACGCACCGGCTGCCGGCGGTTGC
CGGGATTCTTTGCGGATTCGATCAGCGGCCGCTTGCCACGATTCACCGGGGCGTGCTTCTGCCTCGATGC
GTTGCCGCTGGGCGGCCTGCGCGGCCTTCAACTTCTCCACCAGGTCATCACCCAGCGCCGCGCCGATTTG
TACCGGGCCGGATGGTTTGCGACCGCTCACGCCGATTCCTCGGGCTTGGGGGTTCCAGTGCCATTGCAGG
GCCGGCAGACAACCCAGCCGCTTACGCCTGGCCAACCGCCCGTTCCTCCACACATGGGGCATTCCACGGC
GTCGGTGCCTGGTTGTTCTTGATTTTCCATGCCGCCTCCTTTAGCCGCTAAAATTCATCTACTCATTTAT
TCATTTGCTCATTTACTCTGGTAGCTGCGCGATGTATTCAGATAGCAGCTCGGTAATGGTCTTGCCTTGG
CGTACCGCGTACATCTTCAGCTTGGTGTGATCCTCCGCCGGCAACTGAAAGTTGACCCGCTTCATGGCTG
GCGTGTCTGCCAGGCTGGCCAACGTTGCAGCCTTGCTGCTGCGTGCGCTCGGACGGCCGGCACTTAGCGT
GTTTGTGCTTTTGCTCATTTTCTCTTTACCTCATTAACTCAAATGAGTTTTGATTTAATTTCAGCGGCCA
GCGCCTGGACCTCGCGGGCAGCGTCGCCCTCGGGTTCTGATTCAAGAACGGTTGTGCCGGCGGCGGCAGT
GCCTGGGTAGCTCACGCGCTGCGTGATACGGGACTCAAGAATGGGCAGCTCGTACCCGGCCAGCGCCTCG
GCAACCTCACCGCCGATGCGCGTGCCTTTGATCGCCCGCGACACGACAAAGGCCGCTTGTAGCCTTCCAT
CCGTGACCTCAATGCGCTGCTTAACCAGCTCCACCAGGTCGGCGGTGGCCCATATGTCGTAAGGGCTTGG
CTGCACCGGAATCAGCACGAAGTCGGCTGCCTTGATCGCGGACACAGCCAAGTCCGCCGCCTGGGGCGCT
CCGTCGATCACTACGAAGTCGCGCCGGCCGATGGCCTTCACGTCGCGGTCAATCGTCGGGCGGTCGATGC
CGACAACGGTTAGCGGTTGATCTTCCCGCACGGCCGCCCAATCGCGGGCACTGCCCTGGGGATCGGAATC
GACTAACAGAACATCGGCCCCGGCGAGTTGCAGGGCGCGGGCTAGATGGGTTGCGATGGTCGTCTTGCCT
GACCCGCCTTTCTGGTTAAGTACAGCGATAACCTTCATGCGTTCCCCTTGCGTATTTGTTTATTTACTCA
TCGCATCATATACGCAGCGACCGCATGACGCAAGCTGTTTTACTCAAATACACATCACCTTTTTAGACGG
CGGCGCTCGGTTTCTTCAGCGGCCAAGCTGGCCGGCCAGGCCGCCAGCTTGGCATCAGACAAACCGGCCA
GGATTTCATGCAGCCGCACGGCTGATGGGCTGCCTGTATCGAGTGGTGATTTTGTGCCGAGCTGCCGGTC
GGGGAGCTGTTGGCTGGCTGGTGGCAGGATATATTGTGGTGTAAACAAATTGACGCTTAGACAACTTAAT
AACACATTGCGGACGTTTTTAATGTACTGGGGTGGATGCAGTGGGCCCCACTCTGTGGAAGACAATGCCC
CGCGGTCCGGAGTAACAGATAAAGCGAAGCTTGAAGGTGCATGTGACTCCGTCAAGATTACGAAACCGCC
AACTACCACGCAAATTGCAATTCTCAATTTCCTAGAAGGACTCTCCGAAAATGCATCCAATACCAAATAT
TACCCGTGTCATAGGCACCAAGTGACACCATACATGAACACGCGTCACAATATGACTGGAGAAGGGTTCC
ACACCTTATGCTATAAAACGCCCCACACCCCTCCTCCTTCCTTCGCAGTTCAATTCCAATATATTCCATT
CTCTCTGTGTATTTCCCTACCTCTCCCTTCAAGGTTAGTCGATTTCTTCTGTTTTTCTTCTTCGTTCTTT
CCATGAATTGTGTATGTTCTTTGATCAATACGATGTTGATTTGATTGTGTTTTGTTTGGTTTCATCGATC
TTCAATTTTCATAATCAGATTCAGCTTTTATTATCTTTACAACAACGTCCTTAATTTGATGATTCTTTAA
TCGTAGATTTGCTCTAATTAGAGCTTTTTCATGTCAGATCCCTTTACAACAAGCCTTAATTGTTGATTCA
TTAATCGTAGATTAGGGCTTTTTTCATTGATTACTTCAGATCCGTTAAACGTAACCATAGATCAGGGCTT
TTTCATGAATTACTTCAGATCCGTTAAACAACAGCCTTATTTTTTATACTTCTGTGGTTTTTCAAGAAAT
TGTTCAGATCCGTTGACAAAAAGCCTTATTCGTTGATTCTATATCGTTTTTCGAGAGATATTGCTCAGAT
CTGTTAGCAACTGCCTTGTTTGTTGATTCTATTGCCGTGGATTAGGGTTTTTTTTCACGAGATTGCTTCA
GATCCGTACTTAAGATTACGTAATGGATTTTGATTCTGATTTATCTGTGATTGTTGACTCGACAGCGGCC
GCACCCCCGGGGGCGCGCCCTTAGGTACCATGGTGAGCAAGGGCGAGGAGCTGTTCACCGGGGTGGTGCC
CATCCTGGTCGAGCTGGACGGCGACGTAAACGGCCACAAGTTCAGCGTGTCCGGCGAGGGCGAGGGCGAT
GCCACCTACGGCAAGCTGACCCTGAAGTTCATCTGCACCACCGGCAAGCTGCCCGTGCCCTGGCCCACCC
TCGTGACCACCCTGACCTACGGCGTGCAGTGCTTCAGCCGCTACCCCGACCACATGAAGCAGCACGACTT
CTTCAAGTCCGCCATGCCCGAAGGCTACGTCCAGGAGCGCACCATCTTCTTCAAGGACGACGGCAACTAC
AAGACCCGCGCCGAGGTGAAGTTCGAGGGCGACACCCTGGTGAACCGCATCGAGCTGAAGGGCATCGACT
TCAAGGAGGACGGCAACATCCTGGGGCACAAGCTGGAGTACAACTACAACAGCCACAACGTCTATATCAT
GGCCGACAAGCAGAAGAACGGCATCAAGGTGAACTTCAAGATCCGCCACAACATCGAGGACGGCAGCGTG
CAGCTCGCCGACCACTACCAGCAGAACACCCCCATCGGCGACGGCCCCGTGCTGCTGCCCGACAACCACT
ACCTGAGCACCCAGTCCGCCCTGAGCAAAGACCCCAACGAGAAGCGCGATCACATGGTCCTGCTGGAGTT
CGTGACCGCCGCCGGGATCACTCTCGGCATGGACGAGCTGTACAAGGATATCACAAGTTTGTACAAAAAA
GCTGAACGAGAAACGTAAAATGATATAAATATCAATATATTAAATTAGATTTTGCATAAAAAACAGACTA
CATAATACTGTAAAACACAACATATCCAGTCACTATGGCGGCCGCATTAGGCACCCCAGGCTTTACACTT
TATGCTTCCGGCTCGTATAATGTGTGGATTTTGAGTTAGGATCCGTCGAGATTTTCAGGAGCTAAGGAAG
CTAAAATGGAGAAAAAAATCACTGGATATACCACCGTTGATATATCCCAATGGCATCGTAAAGAACATTT
TGAGGCATTTCAGTCAGTTGCTCAATGTACCTATAACCAGACCGTTCAGCTGGATATTACGGCCTTTTTA
AAGACCGTAAAGAAAAATAAGCACAAGTTTTATCCGGCCTTTATTCACATTCTTGCCCGCCTGATGAATG
CTCATCCGGAATTCCGTATGGCAATGAAAGACGGTGAGCTGGTGATATGGGATAGTGTTCACCCTTGTTA
CACCGTTTTCCATGAGCAAACTGAAACGTTTTCATCGCTCTGGAGTGAATACCACGACGATTTCCGGCAG
TTTCTACACATATATTCGCAAGATGTGGCGTGTTACGGTGAAAACCTGGCCTATTTCCCTAAAGGGTTTA
TTGAGAATATGTTTTTCGTCTCAGCCAATCCCTGGGTGAGTTTCACCAGTTTTGATTTAAACGTGGCCAA
TATGGACAACTTCTTCGCCCCCGTTTTCACCATGGGCAAATATTATACGCAAGGCGACAAGGTGCTGATG
CCGCTGGCGATTCAGGTTCATCATGCCGTTTGTGATGGCTTCCATGTCGGCAGAATGCTTAATGAATTAC
AACAGTACTGCGATGAGTGGCAGGGCGGGGCGTAAACGCGTGGATCCGGCTTACTAAAAGCCAGATAACA
GTATGCGTATTTGCGCGCTGATTTTTGCGGTATAAGAATATATACTGATATGTATACCCGAAGTATGTCA
AAAAGAGGTATGCTATGAAGCAGCGTATTACAGTGACAGTTGACAGCGACAGCTATCAGTTGCTCAAGGC
ATATATGATGTCAATATCTCCGGTCTGGTAAGCACAACCATGCAGAATGAAGCCCGTCGTCTGCGTGCCG
AACGCTGGAAAGCGGAAAATCAGGAAGGGATGGCTGAGGTCGCCCGGTTTATTGAAATGAACGGCTCTTT
TGCTGACGAGAACAGGGGCTGGTGAAATGCAGTTTAAGGTTTACACCTATAAAAGAGAGAGCCGTTATCG
TCTGTTTGTGGATGTACAGAGTGATATTATTGACACGCCCGGGCGACGGATGGTGATCCCCCTGGCCAGT
GCACGTCTGCTGTCAGATAAAGTCTCCCGTGAACTTTACCCGGTGGTGCATATCGGGGATGAAAGCTGGC
GCATGATGACCACCGATATGGCCAGTGTGCCGGTCTCCGTTATCGGGGAAGAAGTGGCTGATCTCAGCCA
CCGCGAAAATGACATCAAAAACGCCATTAACCTGATGTTCTGGGGAATATAAATGTCAGGCTCCCTTATA
CACAGCCAGTCTGCAGGTCGACCATAGTGACTGGATATGTTGTGTTTTACAGTATTATGTAGTCTGTTTT
TTATGCAAAATCTAATTTAATATATTGATATTTATATCATTTTACGTTTCTCGTTCAGCTTTCTTGTACA
AAGTGGTCCTAGGTTCGGTTCGAGTATTATGGCATTGGGAAAACTGTTTTTCTTGTACCATTTGTTGTGC
TTGTAATTTACTGTGTTTTTTATTCGGTTTTCGCTATCGAACTGTGAAATGGAAATGGATGGAGAAGAGT
TAATGAATGATATGGTCCTTTTGTTCATTCTCAAATTAATATTATTTGTTTTTTCTCTTATTTGTTGTGT
GTTGAATTTGAAATTATAAGAGATATGCAAACATTTTGTTTTGAGTAAAAATGTGTCAAATCAAGGTTCC
AGAAGGTAATTATCCAAGATGTAGCATCAAGAATCCAATGTTTACGGGAAAAACTATGGAAGTATTATGT
GAGCTCAGCAAGAAGCAGATCAATATGCGGCACATATGCAACCTATGTTCAAAAATGAAGAATGTACAGA
TACAAGATCCTATACTGCCAGAATACGAAGAAGAATACGTAGAAATTGAAAAAGAAGAACCAGGCGAAGA
AAAGAATCTTGAAGACGTAAGCACTGACGACAACAATGAAAAGAAGAAGATAAGGTCGGTGATTGTGAAA
GAGACATAGAGGACACATGTAAGGTGGAAAATGTAAGGGCGGAAAGTAACCTTATCACAAAGGAATCTTA
TCCCCCACTACTTATCCTTTTATATTTTTCCGTGTCATTTTTGCCCTTGAGTTTTCCTATATAAGGAACC
AAGTTCGGCATTTGTGAAAACAAGAAAAAATTTGGTGTAAGCTATTTTCTTTGAAGTACTGAGGATACAA
CTTCAGAGAAATTTGTAAGTTTGTGATCCGCAAATGGATCATGCGACCCTCGCCATGATCCTCGCGATCT
GGTTCATCAGCTTCCACTTCATCAAGCTGCTGTTCTCCCAGCAGACCACCAAGCTGCTTCCGCCAGGACC
AAAGCCGCTTCCGATCATCGGCAACATCCTTGAGGTGGGCAAGAAGCCGCATCGGTCCTTCGCCAACCTC
GCCAAGATTCACGGCCCACTCATTTCCCTCAGACTCGGCTCTGTGACCACCATCGTTGTGTCCTCTGCCG
ACGTGGCCAAAGAGATGTTCCTCAAGAAGGATCACCCGCTCTCCAACCGCACGATCCCGAATAGTGTTAC
AGCCGGCGACCACCACAAGCTCACCATGTCTTGGCTCCCGGTGTCTCCGAAGTGGCGCAACTTCCGCAAG
ATTACCGCCGTGCATCTGCTCTCCCCACAGAGACTCGATGCCTGCCAGACATTCAGGCACGCCAAGGTGC
AGCAGCTCTACGAGTACGTTCAAGAGTGCGCCCAGAAAGGCCAGGCCGTGGATATTGGCAAGGCCGCCTT
TACGACCAGCCTCAACCTCCTCAGCAAGCTGTTCTTCAGCGTCGAGCTGGCGCACCACAAGTCCCATACC
AGCCAAGAGTTCAAAGAGCTGATCTGGAACATCATGGAAGATATAGGCAAGCCGAACTACGCCGACTACT
TCCCGATTCTCGGCTGCGTTGACCCATCTGGCATTAGAAGAAGGCTCGCCTGCTCCTTCGACAAGCTGAT
CGCCGTGTTCCAGGGCATCATCTGCGAGAGACTCGCCCCAGATTCCTCCACCACAACTACCACCACCACC
GACGACGTGCTCGATGTGCTCCTCCAGCTGTTCAAGCAGAACGAGCTGACGATGGGCGAGATCAACCACC
TCCTCGTGGACATCTTCGACGCCGGCACCGATACCACATCCTCCACATTCGAGTGGGTGATGACCGAGCT
GATCCGCAATCCAGAGATGATGGAAAAGGCCCAAGAGGAAATCAAGCAGGTCCTCGGCAAGGACAAGCAG
ATCCAAGAGTCCGACATCATCAACCTGCCGTACCTCCAGGCGATCATCAAAGAGACACTCCGCCTCCATC
CGCCGACCGTGTTCTTGCTCCCAAGAAAGGCCGACACCGATGTCGAGCTGTACGGCTACATCGTGCCGAA
GGATGCCCAGATCCTCGTGAACCTCTGGGCCATTGGCAGGGACCCAAACGCCTGGCAGAACGCCGATATT
TTCAGCCCAGAGCGCTTCATCGGCTGCGAGATCGATGTTAAGGGCCGCGATTTCGGCCTCCTTCCATTTG
GCGCTGGCCGCAGAATTTGCCCAGGCATGAATCTCGCCATCAGGATGCTCACCCTCATGCTCGCCACACT
CCTCCAGTTCTTCAACTGGAAGCTCGAAGGCGACATCTCCCCGAAGGACCTCGACATGGACGAGAAGTTC
GGCATTGCGCTCCAAAAGACCAAGCCGCTCAAGCTCATCCCGATTCCGCGCTACGGTAGCGGAGCTACCA
ATTTTAGCCTCCTTAAGCAGGCAGGTGATGTAGAAGAGAACCCCGGGCCTATGAAGATGATGAACGGCGA
GGACGCCAACGACCAGATGATCAAAGAGTCCTTCTTCATCACCCACGGCAACCCGATCCTCACCGTCGAG
GATACACATCCGCTCAGGCCGTTCTTCGAGACATGGCGCGAGAAGATTTTCTCCAAGAAGCCGAAGGCCA
TCCTCATCATCTCCGGCCACTGGGAGACAGTGAAGCCAACCGTGAACGCCGTGCACATCAACGACACCAT
CCACGACTTCGACGACTACCCAGCCGCCATGTACCAGTTCAAGTACCCAGCTCCAGGCGAGCCAGAGCTT
GCGAGAAAGGTGGAAGAGATCCTCAAGAAGTCCGGGTTCGAGACAGCCGAGACAGACCAAAAGAGGGGCC
TTGATCACGGCGCCTGGGTTCCACTCATGCTCATGTATCCAGAGGCGGACATCCCGGTGTGCCAGCTCTC
AGTTCAGCCACATCTCGACGGCACCTACCACTACAATCTCGGCAGAGCCCTCGCGCCGCTCAAGAATGAT
GGCGTGCTCATTATTGGCTCCGGCAGCGCCACACATCCACTCGATGAGACACCGCACTACTTCGATGGTG
TTGCCCCTTGGGCCGCTGCCTTCGATTCTTGGCTTAGGAAGGCCCTCATCAACGGCCGCTTCGAGGAAGT
GAACATCTACGAGAGCAAGGCCCCGAACTGGAAGCTCGCCCATCCATTTCCAGAGCACTTCTACCCGCTC
CACGTTGTGCTCGGCGCTGCTGGTGAAAAGTGGAAGGCCGAGCTGATCCACTCCTCCTGGGATCATGGCA
CACTTTGCCACGGCTCCTACAAGTTCACCTCCGCCGGATCCGGAGCAACCAACTTTAGCCTGCTCAAGCA
AGCAGGAGATGTTGAGGAAAATCCTGGCCCCATGACCGCCATCAAGATGAACACCAACGGCGAGGGCGAG
ACACAGCACATCCTCATGATCCCGTTCATGGCGCAGGGCCACCTCAGGCCATTTCTCGAACTCGCCATGT
TCCTCTACAAGCGCTCCCACGTGATCATCACCCTGCTCACAACTCCGCTCAATGCCGGCTTCCTCAGGCA
CCTCCTTCACCACCATTCCTACTCCTCCAGCGGCATCAGGATCGTCGAGCTGCCATTCAACTCCACCAAC
CACGGACTCCCACCGGGCATCGAGAACACCGATAAGCTCACACTCCCGCTCGTGGTGTCCCTCTTCCATT
CCACCATCAGCCTCGATCCGCACCTCCGCGATTACATCTCCAGGCATTTCAGCCCAGCCAGGCCACCACT
CTGCGTGATCCATGATGTGTTCCTCGGCTGGGTTGACCAGGTGGCCAAGGATGTGGGCTCTACAGGCGTG
GTGTTCACAACAGGCGGCGCTTATGGCACATCCGCCTACGTGTCCATCTGGAACGATCTCCCGCACCAGA
ACTACTCCGACGACCAAGAGTTCCCGCTGCCAGGCTTCCCAGAGAACCATAAGTTCCGCAGGTCCCAGCT
CCATCGGTTCCTCAGATATGCCGACGGCTCCGACGATTGGTCCAAGTATTTCCAGCCGCAGCTCCGCCAG
TCCATGAAGTCTTTTGGCTGGCTCTGCAACTCCGTGGAAGAGATCGAGACACTCGGCTTCTCCATCCTCC
GCAACTACACCAAGCTGCCGATCTGGGGCATCGGCCCACTTATTGCTTCCCCAGTGCAGCACTCCTCCTC
CGACAACAATTCAACAGGCGCCGAGTTCGTGCAGTGGCTCAGCCTCAAAGAGCCGGACTCCGTCCTCTAC
ATCTCCTTCGGCTCCCAGAACACGATCAGCCCGACGCAGATGATGGAACTCGCTGCTGGCCTTGAGTCCT
CCGAGAAGCCATTCCTCTGGGTGATCAGAGCCCCGTTCGGCTTCGACATCAACGAAGAGATGCGCCCAGA
GTGGCTGCCAGAGGGCTTTGAGGAACGCATGAAGGTGAAGAAACAGGGCAAGCTCGTGTACAAGCTCGGC
CCGCAGCTTGAGATCCTCAACCATGAATCCATCGGCGGCTTTCTCACCCACTGCGGATGGAACAGCATCC
TTGAGTCTCTTCGCGAGGGCGTTCCGATGCTTGGATGGCCACTTGCTGCCGAGCAGGCCTACAACCTCAA
GTACCTCGAAGATGAGATGGGCGTCGCGGTTGAGCTTGCTAGAGGCCTCGAAGGCGAGATCTCCAAAGAG
AAGGTCAAGCGCATCGTCGAGATGATCCTTGAGCGCAACGAGGGCTCCAAAGGCTGGGAGATGAAGAATC
GCGCCGTGGAAATGGGCAAAAAGCTCAAGGACGCCGTGAACGAGGAAAAAGAGCTGAAGGGCTCCTCCGT
GAAGGCGATCGACGATTTCCTCGACGCCGTCATGCAGGCCAAACTTGAGCCAAGCCTCCAGTGATAGTGA
GATGTGCAGATCGTTCAAACATTTGGCAATAAAGTTTCTTAAGATTGAATCCTGTTGCCGGTCTTGCGAT
GATTATCATATAATTTCTGTTGAATTACGTTAAGCATGTAATAATTAACATGTAATGCATGACGTTATTT
ATGAGATGGGTTTTTATGATTAGAGTCCCGCAATTATACATTTAATACGCGATAGAAAACAAAATATAGC
GCGCAAACTAGGATAAATTATCGCGCGCGGTGTCATCTATGTTACTAGATCCGATGATAAGCTGTCAAAC
ATGAGGGACACGAAGTGGTTTAAACTATCAGTGTTTGACAGGATATATTGGCGGGTAAACCTAAGAGAAA
AGAGCGTTTATTAGAATAATCGGATATTTAAAAGGGCGTGAAAAGGTTTATCCGTTCGTCCATTTGTATG
TGCCAACCACAGGAACCGTAAAAAGGCCGCGTTGCTGGCGTTTTTCCATAGGCTCCGCCCCCCTGACGAG
CATCACAAAAATCGACGCTCAAGTCAGAGGTGGCGAAACCCGACAGGACTATAAAGATACCAGGCGTTTC
CCCCTGGAAGCTCCCTCGTGCGCTCTCCTGTTCCGACCCTGCCGCTTACCGGATACCTGTCCGCCTTTCT
CCCTTCGGGAAGCGTGGCGCTTTCTCATAGCTCACGCTGTAGGTATCTCAGTTCGGTGTAGGTCGTTCGC
TCCAAGCTGGGCTGTGTGCACGAACCCCCCGTTCAGCCCGACCGCTGCGCCTTATCCGGTAACTATCGTC
TTGAGTCCAACCCGGTAAGACACGACTTATCGCCACTGGCAGCAGCCACTGGTAACAGGATTAGCAGAGC
GAGGTATGTAGGCGGTGCTACAGAGTTCTTGAAGTGGTGGCCTAACTACGGCTACACTAGAAGGACAGTA
TTTGGTATCTGCGCTCTGCTGAAGCCAGTTACCTTCGGAAAAAGAGTTGGTAGCTCTTGATCCGGCAAAC
AAACCACCGCTGGTAGCGGTGGTTTTTTTGTTTGCAAGCAGCAGATTACGCGCAGAAAAAAAGGATCTCA
AGAAGATCCTTTGATCTTTTCTACGGGGTCTGACGCTCAGTGGAACGAAAACTCACGTTAAGGGATTTTG
GTCATGAGATTATCAAAAAGGATCTTCACCTAGATCCTTTTAAATTAAAAATGAAGTTTTAAATCAATCT
AAAGTATATATGAGTAAACTTGGTCTGACAGCTAAAACAATTCATCCAGTAAAATATAATCGAATATTAT
GCGCACCCGTGGCCAGGACCCAACGCTGCCCGAGATGCGCCGCGTGCGGCTGCTGGAGATGGCGGACGCG
ATGGATATGTTCTGCCAAGGGTTGGTTTGCGCATTCACAGTTCTCCGCAAGAATTGATTGGCTCCAATTC
TTGGAGTGGTGAATCCGTTAGCGAGGTGCCGCCGGCTTCCATTCAGGTCGAGGTGGCCCGGCTCCATGCA
CCGCGACGCAACGCGGGGAGGCAGACAAGGTATAGGGCGGCGCCTACAATCCATGCCAACCCGTTCCATG
TGCTCGCCGAGGCGGCATAAATCGCCGTGACGATCAGCGGTCCAATGATCGAAGTTAGGCTGGTAAGAGC
CGCGAGCGATCCTTGAAGCTGTCCCTGATGGTCGTCATCTACCTGCCTGGACAGCATGGCCTGCAACGCG
GGCATCCCGATGCCGCCGGAAGCGAGAAGAATCATAATGGGGAAGGCCATCCAGCCTCGCGTCGCGAACG
CCAGCAAGACGTAGCCCAGCGCGTCGGCCGCCATGCCGGCGATAATGGCCTGCTTCTCGCCGAAACGTTT
GGTGGCGGGACCAGTGACGAAGGCTTGAGCGAGGGCGTGCAAGATTCCGAATACCGCAAGCGACAGGCCG
ATCATCGTCGCGCTCCAGCGAAAGCGGTCCTCGCCGAAAATGACCCAGAGCGCTGCCGGCACCTGTCCTA
CGAGTTGCATGATAAAGAAGACAGTCATAAGTGCGGCGACGATAGTCATGCCCCGCGCCCACCGGAAGGA
GCTGACTGGGTTGAAGGCTCTCAAGGGCATCGGTCGACGCTCTCCCTTATGCGACTCCTGCATTAGGAAG
CAGCCCAGTAGTAGGTTGAGGCCGTTGAGCACCGCCGCCGCAAGGAATGGTGCATGCAAGGAGATGGCGC
CCAACAGTCCCCCGGCCACGGGGCCTGCCACCATACCCACGCCGAAACAAGCGCTCATGAGCCCGAAGTG
GCGAGCCCGATCTTCCCCATCGGTGATGTCGGCGATATAGGCGCCAGCAACCGCACCTGTGGCGCCGGTG
ATGCCGGCCACGATGCGTCCGGCGTAGAGGATCCACAGGACGGGTGTGGTCGCCATGATCGCGTAGTCGA
TAGTGGCTCCAAGTAGCGAAGCGAGCAGGACTGGGCGGCGGCCAAAGCGGTCGGACAGTGCTCCGAGAAC
GGGTGCGCATAGAAATTGCATCAACGCATATAGCGCTAGCAGCACGCCATAGTGACTGGCGATGCTGTCG
GAATGGACGATATCCCGCAAGAGGCCCGGCAGTACCGGCATAACCAAGCCTATGCCTACAGCATCCAGGG
TGACGGTGCCGAGGATGACGATGAGCGCATTGTTAGATTTCATACACGGTGCCTGACTGCGTTAGCAATT
TAACTGTGATAAACTACCGCATTAAAGCTTATCGATGATAAGCTGTCAAACATGAGAATTCTTGAAAATA
TTGCGCTGCCATTTTTGGGGTGAGGCCGTTCGCGGCCGAGGGGCGCAGCCCCTGGGGGGATGGGAGCTCG
GTGCCTTGATGTGGGCGCCGGCGGTCGAGTGGCGACGGCGCGGCTTGTCCGCGCCCTGGTAGATTGCCTG
GCCGTAGGCCAGCCATTTTTGAGCGGCCAGCGGCCGCGATAGGCCGACGCGAAGCGGCGGGGCGTAGGGA
GCGCAGCGACCGAAGGGTAGGCGCTTTTTGCAGCTCTTCGGCTGTGCGCTGGCCAGACAGTTATGCACAG
GCCAGGCGGGTTTTAAGAGTTTTAATAAGTTTTAAAGAGTTTTAGGCGGAAAAATCGCCTTTTTTCTCTT
TTATATCAGTCACTTACATGTGTGACCGGTTCCCAATGTACGGCTTTGGGTTCCCAATGTACGGGTTCCG
GTTCCCAATGTACGGCTTTGGGTTCCCAATGTACGTGCTATCCACAGGAAAGAAGCTTTTTCGACCTTTT
TCCCCTGCTAGGGCAATTTGCCCTAGCATCTGCTCCGTACATTAGGAACCGGCGGATGCTTCGCCCTCGA
TCAGGTTGCGGTAGCGCATGACTAGGATCGGGCCAGCCTGCCCCGCCTCCTCCTTCAAATCGTACTCCGG
CAGGTCATTTGACCCGATCAGCTTGCGCACGGTGAAACAGAACTTCTTGAACTCTCCGGCGCTGCCACTG
CGTTCGTAGATCGTCTTGAACAACCATCTGGCTTCTGCCTTGCCTGCGGCGCGGCGTGCCAGGCGGTAGA
GAAAACGGCCGATGCCGGGATCGATCAAAAAGTAATCGGGGTGAACCGTCAGCACGTCCGGGTTCTTGCC
TTCTGTGATCTCGCGGTACATCCAATCAGCTAGCTCGATCTCGATGTACTCCGGCCGCCCGGTTTCGCTC
TTTACGATCTTGTAGCGGCTAATCAAGGCTTCACCCTCGGATACCGTCACCAGGCGGCCGTTCTTGGCCT
TCTTCGTACGCTGCATGGCAACGTGCGTGGTGTTTAACCGAATGCAGGTTTCTACCAGGTCGTCTTTCTG
CTTTCCGCCATCGGCTCGCCGGCAGAACTTGAGTACGTCCGCAACGTGTGGACGGAACACGCGGCCGGGC
TTGTCTCCCTTCCCTTCCCGGTATCGGTTCATGGA
